Addgene plasmid #152026: pGBW-m4133239
Purpose: Mammalian expression plasmid for SARS-CoV-2 ORF6 protein
Depositing lab: Ginkgo Bioworks & Benjie Chen. Depositing organization: Ginkgo Bioworks.
Backbone
  Vector backbone: pTwist_CMV_Puro_6
  Backbone size w/o insert (bp): 6080
  Vector type: Mammalian Expression
  Selectable markers: Puromycin
Growth in bacteria
  Bacterial resistance: Ampicillin, 100 μg/mL
  Growth temperature: 37°C
  Growth strain: DH5alpha
  Copy number: High Copy
Gene/Insert
  Gene/Insert name: SARS-CoV-2 ORF6 protein
  Species: Severe acute respiratory syndrome coronavirus 2
  Insert size (bp): 179
  Mutation: wt
  Entrez Gene: ORF6 (a.k.a. GU280_gp06)
  Promoter: CMV
  Tag / fusion protein: Cleavable TEV;TapTag (C terminal on backbone)
  Cloning method: Unknown
Resource information
  A portion of this plasmid was derived from a plasmid made by: GinkgoBioworks
Depositor comments: NCBI reference sequence: YP_009724394.1
How to cite: pGBW-m4133239 was a gift from Ginkgo Bioworks & Benjie Chen (Addgene plasmid # 152026 ; http://n2t.net/addgene:152026 ; RRID:Addgene_152026)
