[The description below was written by a language model from this plasmid's Addgene catalogue record and pLannotate feature annotations shown in this document.]
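Description:
pGBW-m4133239 is a mammalian expression plasmid built on the pTwist_CMV_Puro_6 backbone that carries the wild-type ORF6 accessory protein of SARS-CoV-2. It is maintained in E. coli as a high-copy plasmid through a ColE1/pUC-type origin and selected with ampicillin via a full-length β-lactamase gene. For selection in mammalian cells, a separate cassette places puromycin N-acetyltransferase under the human ubiquitin C promoter, followed by a synthetic polyadenylation signal.

The ORF6 coding sequence sits at the start of the circular sequence record, immediately downstream of the CMV enhancer and promoter elements annotated at the end of the record, so transcription reads across the numbering origin into the insert. ORF6 is fused at its C terminus to a backbone-encoded TAP tag with a TEV protease cleavage site. The annotated fragments of MYLK2 and Staphylococcus aureus protein A downstream of ORF6 are consistent with the calmodulin-binding peptide and IgG-binding domains of a classical tandem affinity purification tag, although the feature table does not label them as such or mark the TEV site. An SV40 polyadenylation signal follows the fusion, annotated on the reverse strand. Bacterial terminators (T7, rrnG), an upstream synthetic poly(A) signal and short β-globin insulator elements flank the expression unit, presumably to limit read-through and interference from neighbouring sequences.

The feature annotation describes ORF6 as an interferon antagonist that retains karyopherin import factors at ER/Golgi membranes and blocks STAT1 nuclear translocation. The record gives the purpose only as mammalian expression of ORF6, but the cleavable affinity tag would suit two-step purification of the protein and its host interaction partners from transfected or puromycin-selected cells.
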