Features (pLannotate 1.2.2; 21 found; start..end, strand, type, name):
      5..187     +  CDS            NS6_SARS2: Experimental evidence at protein level: Swiss-Prot protein existence level 1. Disrupts cell nuclear import complex formation by tethering karyopherin alpha 2 and karyopherin beta 1 to the membrane. Retention of import factors at the ER/Golgi membrane leads to a loss of transport into the nucleus. Thereby prevents STAT1 nuclear translocation in response to interferon signaling, thus blocking the expression of interferon stimulated genes (ISGs) that display multiple antiviral activities (PubMed:33097660). Suppresses IFN-beta production possibly by blocking IRF3 nuclear translocation (PubMed:3297
    242..319     +  CDS            MYLK2 (fragment): MYLK2_HUMAN - Experimental evidence at protein level: Swiss-Prot protein existence level 1. Implicated in the level of global muscle contraction and cardiac function. Phosphorylates a specific serine in the N-terminus of a myosin light chain. From Homo sapiens (Human).
    401..751     +  CDS            spa (fragment): SPA_STAAU - Experimental evidence at protein level: Swiss-Prot protein existence level 1. Plays a role in the inhibition of the host innate and adaptive immune responses. Possesses five immunoglobulin-binding domains that capture both the fragment crystallizable region (Fc region) and the Fab region (part of Ig that identifies antigen) of immunoglobulins (By similarity). In turn, Staphylococcus aureus is protected from phagocytic killing via inhibition of Ig Fc region. In addition, the host elicited B-cell response is prevented due to a decrease of antibody-secreting cell proliferation that en
    816..937     -  polyA_signal   SV40 poly(A) signal: SV40 polyadenylation signal
    960..1029    -  CDS            large T antigen (fragment): large T antigen from SV40 (simian virus 40)
   1052..1098    +  terminator     T7 terminator: transcription terminator for bacteriophage T7 RNA polymerase
   1128..1264    +  terminator     rrnG terminator: transcription terminator from the E. coli ribosomal RNA rrnG operon (Albrechtsen et al., 1991)
   1309..1380    +  misc_feature   3' β-globin insulator: insulator downstream of the human β-globin locus (Farrell et al., 2002)
   1606..2194    -  rep_origin     ori: high-copy-number ColE1/pMB1/pBR322/pUC origin of replication
   2366..2430    -  CDS            bla(M) (fragment): β-lactamase lacking the signal sequence; bla(M); allows cytosolic expression of β-lactamase
   2694..3903    +  promoter       UbC promoter: human ubiquitin C promoter
   3907..4504    +  CDS            PuroR (fragment): puromycin N-acetyltransferase; pac from Streptomyces; confers resistance to puromycin
   4533..4581    +  polyA_signal   poly(A) signal: synthetic polyadenylation signal
   4847..5707    +  CDS            AmpR: β-lactamase; bla; confers resistance to ampicillin, carbenicillin, and related antibiotics
   5720..5856    +  terminator     rrnG terminator: transcription terminator from the E. coli ribosomal RNA rrnG operon (Albrechtsen et al., 1991)
   6001..6072    +  misc_feature   5' β-globin insulator: insulator upstream of the human β-globin locus (Farrell et al., 2002)
   6077..6123    -  terminator     T7 terminator: transcription terminator for bacteriophage T7 RNA polymerase
   6141..6189    -  polyA_signal   poly(A) signal: synthetic polyadenylation signal
   6270..6573    +  enhancer       CMV enhancer: human cytomegalovirus immediate early enhancer
   6646..6663    -  promoter       CMV promoter (fragment): human cytomegalovirus (CMV) immediate early promoter
   6726..6777    +  promoter       CMVd2 promoter: truncated human cytomegalovirus (CMV) immediate early promoter that yields moderately reduced expression relative to the full-length promoter
>Addgene plasmid #152026 | pGBW-m4133239 | depositor full sequence | sequence record 295038 | Full Sequence
CACCATGTTTCATCTCGTTGACTTTCAGGTTACTATAGCAGAGATATTACTAATTATTATGAGGACTTTT
AAAGTTTCCATTTGGAATCTTGATTACATCATAAACCTCATAATTAAAAATTTATCTAAGTCACTAACTG
AGAATAAATATTCTCAATTAGATGAAGAGCAACCAATGGAGATTGATGAAAACCTTTACTTTCAGTCGGG
ACGGCGAATCCCGGGGCTGATAAATCCCTGGAAAAGGAGATGGAAGAAGAACTTTATTGCAGTGTCTGCG
GCTAACCGGTTCAAAAAGATCAGTTCAAGCGGCGCCCTAGATTACGACATTCCTACGACCGCCTCCGAGA
ATCTCTATTTCCAGGGTGAATTTGGCTTGGCACAACATGACGAGGCCGTCGATAACAAGTTTAATAAAGA
ACAGCAGAACGCTTTCTATGAGATCCTTCACTTACCAAATCTGAACGAAGAGCAACGCAACGCTTTCATT
CAGAGCCTGAAAGACGATCCCTCGCAGTCTGCAAATCTCCTGGCCGAAGCCAAGAAGCTGAATGACGCAC
AGGCTCCAAAAGTTGATAACAAGTTTAACAAGGAGCAGCAGAATGCTTTCTACGAGATATTGCACCTTCC
TAATCTGAATGAGGAACAAAGAAATGCATTTATCCAGTCCCTAAAAGACGATCCATCACAGAGTGCCAAC
CTGCTTGCGGAAGCCAAAAAGCTCAATGATGCCCAGGCCCCGAAAGTAGACGCGAACCATCAATAAGCTA
GCTTGACTGACTGAGATACAGCGTACCTTCAGCTCACAGACATGATAAGATACATTGATGAGTTTGGACA
AACCACAACTAGAATGCAGTGAAAAAAATGCTTTATTTGTGAAATTTGTGATGCTATTGCTTTATTTGTA
ACCATTATAAGCTGCAATAAACAAGTTAACAACAACAATTGCATTCATTTTATGTTTCAGGTTCAGGGGG
AGGTGTGGGAGGTTTTTTAAAGCAAGTAAAACCTCTACAAATGTGGTATTGGCCCATCTCTATCGGTATC
GTAGCATAACCCCTTGGGGCCTCTAAACGGGTCTTGAGGGGTTTTTTGTGCCCCTCGGGCCGGATTGCTA
TCTACCGGCATTGGCGCAGAAAAAAATGCCTGATGCGACGCTGCGCGTCTTATACTCCCACATATGCCAG
ATTCAGCAACGGATACGGCTTCCCCAACTTGCCCACTTCCATACGTGTCCTCCTTACCAGAAATTTATCC
TTAAGGTCGTCAGCTATCCTGCAGGCGATCTCTCGATTTCGATCAAGACATTCCTTTAATGGTCTTTTCT
GGACACCACTAGGGGTCAGAAGTAGTTCATCAAACTTTCTTCCCTCCCTAATCTCATTGGTTACCTTGGG
CTATCGAAACTTAATTAACCAGTCAAGTCAGCTACTTGGCGAGATCGACTTGTCTGGGTTTCGACTACGC
TCAGAATTGCGTCAGTCAAGTTCGATCTGGTCCTTGCTATTGCACCCGTTCTCCGATTACGAGTTTCATT
TAAATCATGTGAGCAAAAGGCCAGCAAAAGGCCAGGAACCGTAAAAAGGCCGCGTTGCTGGCGTTTTTCC
ATAGGCTCCGCCCCCCTGACGAGCATCACAAAAATCGACGCTCAAGTCAGAGGTGGCGAAACCCGACAGG
ACTATAAAGATACCAGGCGTTTCCCCCTGGAAGCTCCCTCGTGCGCTCTCCTGTTCCGACCCTGCCGCTT
ACCGGATACCTGTCCGCCTTTCTCCCTTCGGGAAGCGTGGCGCTTTCTCATAGCTCACGCTGTAGGTATC
TCAGTTCGGTGTAGGTCGTTCGCTCCAAGCTGGGCTGTGTGCACGAACCCCCCGTTCAGCCCGACCGCTG
CGCCTTATCCGGTAACTATCGTCTTGAGTCCAACCCGGTAAGACACGACTTATCGCCACTGGCAGCAGCC
ACTGGTAACAGGATTAGCAGAGCGAGGTATGTAGGCGGTGCTACAGAGTTCTTGAAGTGGTGGCCTAACT
ACGGCTACACTAGAAGAACAGTATTTGGTATCTGCGCTCTGCTGAAGCCAGTTACCTTCGGAAAAAGAGT
TGGTAGCTCTTGATCCGGCAAACAAACCACCGCTGGTAGCGGTGGTTTTTTTGTTTGCAAGCAGCAGATT
ACGCGCAGAAAAAAAGGATCTCAAGAAGATCCTTTGATCTTTTCTACGGGGTCTGACGCTCAGTGGAACG
AAAACTCACGTTAAGGGATTTTGGTCATGAGATTATCAAAAAGGATCTTCACCTAGATCCTTTTAAATTA
AAAATGAAGTTTTAAATCAATCTAAAGTATATATGAGTAAACTTGGTCTGACAGTTACCAATGCTTAATC
AGTGAGGCACCTATCTCAGCGATCTGTCTATTTCGTTCATCCATAGTTGCATTTAAATTTCCGAACTCTC
CAAGGCCCTCGTCGGAAAATCTTCAAACCTTTCGTCCGATCCATCTTGCAGGCTACCTCTCGAACGAACT
ATCGCAAGTCTCTTGGCCGGCCTTGCGCCTTGGCTATTGCTTGGCAGCGCCTATCGCCAGGTATTACTCC
AATCCCGAATATCCGAGATCGGGATCACCCGAGAGAAGTTCAACCTACATCCTCAATCCCGATCTATCCG
AGATCCGAGGAATATCGAAATCGGGGCGCGCCTGGCCTCCGCGCCGGGTTTTGGCGCCTCCCGCGGGCGC
CCCCCTCGTCACGGCGAGCGCTGCCACGTCAGACGAAGGGCGCAGGAGCGTCCTGATCCTTCCGCCCGGA
CGCTCAGGACAGCGGCCCGCTGCTCATAAGACTCGGCCTTAGAACCCCAGTATCAGCAGAAGGACATTTT
AGGACGGGACTTGGGTGACTCTAGGGCACTGGTTTTCTTTCCAGAGAGCGGAACAGGCGAGGAAAAGTAG
TCCCTTCTCGGCGATTCTGCGGAGGGATCTCCGTGGGGCGGTGAACGCCGATGATTATATAAGGACGCGC
CGGGTGTGGCACAGCTAGTTCCGTCGCAGCCGGGATTTGGGTCGCGGTTCTTGTTTGTGGATCGCTGTGA
TCGTCACTTGGTGAGTAGCGGGCTGCTGGGCTGGCCGGGGCTTTCGTGGCCGCCGGGCCGCTCGGTGGGA
CGGAAGCGTGTGGAGAGACCGCCAAGGGCTGTAGTCTGGGTCCGCGAGCAAGGTTGCCCTGAACTGGGGG
TTGGGGGGAGCGCAGCAAAATGGCGGCTGTTCCCGAGTCTTGAATGGAAGACGCTTGTGAGGCGGGCTGT
GAGGTCGTTGAAACAAGGTGGGGGGCATGGTGGGCGGCAAGAACCCAAGGTCTTGAGCCCTTCGCTAATG
CGGGAAAGCTCTTATTCGGGTGAGATGGGCTGGGCACCATCTGGGGACCCTGACGTGAAGTTTGTCACTG
ACTGGAGAACTCGGTTTGTCGTCTGTTGCGGGGGCGGCAGTTATGGCGGTGCCGTTGGGCAGTGCACCCG
TACCTTTGGGAGCGCGCGCCCTCGTCGTGTCGTGACGTCACCCGTTCTGTTGGCTTATAATGCAGGGTGG
GGCCACCTGCCGGTAGGTGTGCGGTAGGCTTTTCTCCGTCGCAGGACGCAGGGTTCGGGCCTAGGGTAGG
CTCTCCTGAATCGACAGGCGCCGGACCTCTGGTGAGGGGAGGGATAAGTGAGGCGTCAGTTTCTTTGGTC
GGTTTTATGTACCTATCTTCTTAAGTAGCTGAAGCTCCGGTTTTGAACTATGCGCTCGGGGTTGGCGAGT
GTGTTTTGTGAAGTTTTTTAGGCACCTTTTGAAATGTAATCATTTGGGTCAATATGTAATTTTCAGTGTT
AGACTTGTAAATTGTCCGCTAAATTCTGGCCGTTTTTGGCTTTTTTGTTAGACAACATGACCGAGTACAA
GCCCACGGTGCGCCTCGCCACCCGCGACGACGTCCCCAGGGCCGTACGCACCCTCGCCGCCGCGTTCGCC
GACTACCCCGCCACGCGCCACACCGTCGATCCGGACCGCCACATCGAGCGGGTCACCGAGCTGCAAGAAC
TCTTCCTCACGCGCGTCGGGCTCGACATCGGCAAGGTGTGGGTCGCGGACGACGGCGCCGCGGTGGCGGT
CTGGACCACGCCGGAGAGCGTCGAAGCGGGGGCGGTGTTCGCCGAGATCGGCCCGCGCATGGCCGAGTTG
AGCGGTTCCCGGCTGGCCGCGCAGCAACAGATGGAGGGCCTCCTGGCGCCGCACCGGCCCAAGGAGCCCG
CGTGGTTCCTGGCCACCGTCGGCGTCTCGCCCGACCACCAGGGCAAGGGTCTGGGCAGCGCCGTCGTGCT
CCCCGGAGTGGAGGCCGCCGAGCGCGCCGGGGTGCCCGCCTTCCTGGAGACCTCCGCGCCCCGCAACCTC
CCCTTCTACGAGCGGCTCGGCTTCACCGTCACCGCCGACGTCGAGGTGCCCGAAGGACCGCGCACCTGGT
GCATGACCCGCAAGCCCGGTGCCTAGGCTAGTATGTAAGCCTAGTCTTAGATAATAAAATCGCTATCCAT
CGAAGATGGATGTGTGTTGGTTTTTTGTGTGTGTAACGCTAGGCGCGCCTGGTGTACCGAGAACGATCCT
CTCAGTGCGAGTCTCGACGATCCATATCGTTGCTTGGCAGTCAGCCAGTCGGAATCCAGCTTGGGACCCA
GGAAGTCCAATCGTCAGATATTGTACTCAAGCCTGGTCACGGCAGCGTACCGATCTGTTTAAACCTAGAT
ATTGATAGTCTGATCGGTCAACGTATAATCGAGTCCTAGCTTTTGCAAACATCTATCAAGAGACAGGATC
AGCAGGAGGCTTTCGCATGAGTATTCAACATTTCCGTGTCGCCCTTATTCCCTTTTTTGCGGCATTTTGC
CTTCCTGTTTTTGCTCACCCAGAAACGCTGGTGAAAGTAAAAGATGCTGAAGATCAGTTGGGTGCGCGAG
TGGGTTACATCGAACTGGATCTCAACAGCGGTAAGATCCTTGAGAGTTTTCGCCCCGAAGAACGCTTTCC
AATGATGAGCACTTTTAAAGTTCTGCTATGTGGCGCGGTATTATCCCGTATTGACGCCGGGCAAGAGCAA
CTCGGTCGCCGCATACACTATTCTCAGAATGACTTGGTTGAGTATTCACCAGTCACAGAAAAGCATCTTA
CGGATGGCATGACAGTAAGAGAATTATGCAGTGCTGCCATAACCATGAGTGATAACACTGCGGCCAACTT
ACTTCTGACAACGATTGGAGGACCGAAGGAGCTAACCGCTTTTTTGCACAACATGGGGGATCATGTAACT
CGCCTTGATCGTTGGGAACCGGAGCTGAATGAAGCCATACCAAACGACGAGCGTGACACCACGATGCCTG
TAGCAATGGCAACAACCTTGCGTAAACTATTAACTGGCGAACTACTTACTCTAGCTTCCCGGCAACAGTT
GATAGACTGGATGGAGGCGGATAAAGTTGCAGGACCACTTCTGCGCTCGGCCCTTCCGGCTGGCTGGTTT
ATTGCTGATAAATCTGGAGCCGGTGAGCGTGGGTCTCGCGGTATCATTGCAGCACTGGGGCCAGATGGTA
AGCCCTCCCGTATCGTAGTTATCTACACGACGGGGAGTCAGGCAACTATGGATGAACGAAATAGACAGAT
CGCTGAGATAGGTGCCTCACTGATTAAGCATTGGTAACCGATTCTAGGTGCATTGGCGCAGAAAAAAATG
CCTGATGCGACGCTGCGCGTCTTATACTCCCACATATGCCAGATTCAGCAACGGATACGGCTTCCCCAAC
TTGCCCACTTCCATACGTGTCCTCCTTACCAGAAATTTATCCTTAAGATCGTTTAAACTCGACTCTGGCT
CTATCGAATCTCCGTCGTTTCGAGCTTACGCGAACAGCCGTGGCGCTCATTTGCTCGTCGGGCATCGAAT
CTCGTCAGCTATCGTCAGCTTACCTTTTTGGCAGCGATCGCGGCTCCCGACATCTTGGACCATTAGCTCC
ACAGGTATCTTCTTCCCTCTAGTGGTCATAACAGCAGCTTCAGCTACCTCTCAATTCAAAAAACCCCTCA
AGACCCGTTTAGAGGCCCCAAGGGGTTATGCTATCAATCGTTGCGTTACACACACAAAAAACCAACACAC
ATCCATCTTCGATGGATAGCGATTTTATTATCTAACTGCTGATCGAGTGTAGCCAGATCTAGTAATCAAT
TACGGGGTCATTAGTTCATAGCCCATATATGGAGTTCCGCGTTACATAACTTACGGTAAATGGCCCGCCT
GGCTGACCGCCCAACGACCCCCGCCCATTGACGTCAATAATGACGTATGTTCCCATAGTAACGCCAATAG
GGACTTTCCATTGACGTCAATGGGTGGAGTATTTACGGTAAACTGCCCACTTGGCAGTACATCAAGTGTA
TCATATGCCAAGTACGCCCCCTATTGACGTCAATGACGGTAAATGGCCCGCCTGGCATTATGCCCAGTAC
ATGACCTTATGGGACTTTCCTACTTGGCAGTACATCTACGTATTAGTCATCGCTATTACCATGCTGATGC
GGTTTTGGCAGTACATCAATGGGCGTGGATAGCGGTTTGACTCACGGGGATTTCCAAGTCTCCACCCCAT
TGACGTCAATGGGAGTTTGTTTTGGCACCAAAATCAACGGGACTTTCCAAAATGTCGTAACAACTCCGCC
CCATTGACGCAAATGGGCGGTAGGCGTGTACGGTGGGAGGTCTATATAAGCAGAGCTGGTTTAGTGAACC
GTCAGATCAGATCTTTGTCGATCCTACCATCCACTCGACACACCCGCCAGCGGCCGC
